>Addgene plasmid #62432 | MXS_H2B | depositor full sequence | sequence record 102493 | Full Sequence
CATGATATCAAACGCGTAACTCGAGTCGCCACCATGCCAGAGCCAGCGAAGTCTGCTCCCGCCCCGAAAA
AGGGCTCCAAGAAGGCGGTGACTAAGGCGCAGAAGAAAGGCGGCAAGAAGCGCAAGCGCAGCCGCAAGGA
GAGCTATTCCATCTATGTGTACAAGGTTCTGAAGCAGGTCCACCCTGACACCGGCATTTCGTCCAAGGCC
ATGGGCATCATGAATTCGTTTGTGAACGACATTTTCGAGCGCATCGCAGGTGAGGCTTCCCGCCTGGCGC
ATTACAACAAGCGCTCGACCATCACCTCCAGGGAGATCCAGACGGCCGTGCGCCTGCTGCTGCCTGGGGA
GTTGGCCAAGCACGCCGTGTCCGAGGGTACTAAGGCCATCACCAAGTACACCAGCGCTAAGGTCGACCAA
TTCGGGGAAATGTGCGCGGAACCCCTATTTGTTTATTTTTCTAAATACATTCAAATATGTATCCGCTCAT
GAGACAATAACCCTGATAAATGCTTCAATAATATTGAAAAAGGAAGAGTATGAGTATTCAACATTTCCGT
GTCGCCCTTATTCCCTTTTTTGCGGCATTTTGCCTTCCTGTTTTTGCTCACCCAGAAACGCTGGTGAAAG
TAAAAGATGCTGAAGATCAGTTGGGTGCACGAGTGGGTTACATCGAACTGGATCTCAACAGCGGTAAGAT
CCTTGAGAGTTTTCGCCCCGAAGAACGTTTTCCAATGATGAGCACTTTTAAAGTTCTGCTATGTGGCGCG
GTATTATCCCGTATTGACGCCGGGCAAGAGCAACTCGGTCGCCGCATACACTATTCTCAGAATGACTTGG
TTGAGTACTCACCAGTCACAGAAAAGCATCTTACGGATGGCATGACAGTAAGAGAATTATGCAGTGCTGC
CATAACCATGAGTGATAACACTGCGGCCAACTTACTTCTGACAACGATCGGAGGACCGAAGGAGCTAACC
GCTTTTTTGCACAACATGGGGGATCATGTAACTCGCCTTGATCGTTGGGAACCGGAGCTGAATGAAGCCA
TACCAAACGACGAGCGTGACACCACGATGCCTGTAGCAATGGCAACAACGTTGCGCAAACTATTAACTGG
CGAACTACTTACTCTAGCTTCCCGGCAACAATTAATAGACTGGATGGAGGCGGATAAAGTTGCAGGACCA
CTTCTGCGCTCGGCCCTTCCGGCTGGCTGGTTTATTGCTGATAAATCTGGAGCCGGTGAGCGTGGGTCTC
GCGGTATCATTGCAGCACTGGGGCCAGATGGTAAGCCCTCCCGTATCGTAGTTATCTACACGACGGGGAG
TCAGGCAACTATGGATGAACGAAATAGACAGATCGCTGAGATAGGTGCCTCACTGATTAAGCATTGGTAA
CTGTCAGACCAAGTTTACTCATATATACTTTAGATTGATTTAAAACTTCATTTTTAATTTAAAAGGATCT
AGGTGAAGATCCTTTTTGATAATCTCATGACCAAAATCCCTTAACGTGAGTTTTCGTTCCACTGAGCGTC
AGACCCCGTAGAAAAGATCAAAGGATCTTCTTGAGATCCTTTTTTTCTGCGCGTAATCTGCTGCTTGCAA
ACAAAAAAACCACCGCTACCAGCGGTGGTTTGTTTGCCGGATCAAGAGCTACCAACTCTTTTTCCGAAGG
TAACTGGCTTCAGCAGAGCGCAGATACCAAATACTGTTCTTCTAGTGTAGCCGTAGTTAGGCCACCACTT
CAAGAACTCTGTAGCACCGCCTACATACCTCGCTCTGCTAATCCTGTTACCAGTGGCTGCTGCCAGTGGC
GATAAGTCGTGTCTTACCGGGTTGGACTCAAGACGATAGTTACCGGATAAGGCGCAGCGGTCGGGCTGAA
CGGGGGGTTCGTGCACACAGCCCAGCTTGGAGCGAACGACCTACACCGAACTGAGATACCTACAGCGTGA
GCTATGAGAAAGCGCCACGCTTCCCGAAGGGAGAAAGGCGGACAGGTATCCGGTAAGCGGCAGGGTCGGA
ACAGGAGAGCGCACGAGGGAGCTTCCAGGGGGAAACGCCTGGTATCTTTATAGTCCTGTCGGGTTTCGCC
ACCTCTGACTTGAGCGTCGATTTTTGTGATGCTCGTCAGGGGGGCGGAGCCTATGGAAAAACGCCAGCAA
CGCGGCCTTTTTACGGTTCCTGGCCTTTTGCTGGCCTTTTGCTCACATGTTCTTTCCTGCGTTATCCCCT
GATTCTGTGGATAACCGTATTACCGCCTTTGAGTGAGCTGATACCGCTCGCCGCAGCCGAACGACCGAGC
GCAGCGAGTCAGTGAGC
Features (pLannotate 1.2.2; 4 found; start..end, strand, type, name):
     34..411     +  CDS            H2B: human histone H2B; HIST1H2BJ
    435..539     +  promoter       AmpR promoter: bla
    540..1400    +  CDS            AmpR: β-lactamase; bla; confers resistance to ampicillin, carbenicillin, and related antibiotics
   1571..2159    +  rep_origin     ori: high-copy-number ColE1/pMB1/pBR322/pUC origin of replication
