[The description below was written by a language model from this plasmid's Addgene catalogue record and pLannotate feature annotations shown in this document.]
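Description:
MXS_H2B is a small (about 2.3 kb) synthetic-biology building-block plasmid from the MXS-chaining cloning platform, a modular system developed for assembling mammalian expression constructs for imaging and flow cytometry. It is built on the minimal MXS_chaining vector backbone, which the feature table shows to contain little beyond what is needed for propagation in E. coli: a high-copy ColE1/pUC-type origin of replication and a β-lactamase (AmpR) gene driven by its own bla promoter, giving ampicillin selection.

The payload is a roughly 400 bp synthetic insert encoding histone H2B, annotated as matching human HIST1H2BJ, preceded by a Kozak sequence to support efficient translation initiation in mammalian cells. The insert sits between MluI and SalI sites, both preserved after cloning. No eukaryotic promoter, polyadenylation signal, fluorescent protein or mammalian selection marker is annotated, so the plasmid is not an expression vector in its own right. It serves instead as a donor part whose H2B module is meant to be joined with other MXS modules through the retained flanking restriction sites.

H2B is incorporated into chromatin, and fusing it to a fluorescent protein is a common way to localise a reporter to the nucleus, which eases cell segmentation and tracking in microscopy. The leading Kozak sequence is consistent with use as the N-terminal element of such a fusion, although the record states only that this is an MXS-chaining vector carrying H2B and does not specify particular downstream assemblies.
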