Addgene plasmid #62432: MXS_H2B
Purpose: MXS_chaining vector with H2B
Depositing lab: Pierre Neveu. Depositing organization: European Molecular Biology Laboratory (EMBL), Heidelberg. Publication: MXS-Chaining: A Highly Efficient Cloning Platform for Imaging and Flow Cytometry Approaches in Mammalian Systems. Sladitschek HL, Neveu PA. PLoS One. 2015 Apr 24;10(4):e0124958. doi: 10.1371/journal.pone.0124958. eCollection 2015. PONE-D-15-01385 PubMed 25909630.
Backbone
  Vector backbone: MXS_chaining vector
  Backbone manufacturer: Neveu lab, Addgene plasmid #62394
  Backbone size w/o insert (bp): 1945
  Vector type: Synthetic Biology
Growth in bacteria
  Bacterial resistance: Ampicillin, 100 μg/mL
  Growth temperature: 37°C
  Growth strain: Mach1
  Copy number: High Copy
Gene/Insert
  Gene/Insert name: Histone 2B with leading Kozak sequence
  Species: Synthetic
  Insert size (bp): 404
  Cloning method: Restriction Enzyme; 5′ cloning site MluI (not destroyed); 3′ cloning site SalI (not destroyed)
  Sequencing primers: 5′ TTACCGCCTTTGAGTGAG; 3′ TTGTCTCATGAGCGGATAC
Terms and licenses: Academic/Nonprofit Terms; Industry Terms: Not Available to Industry
How to cite: MXS_H2B was a gift from Pierre Neveu (Addgene plasmid # 62432 ; http://n2t.net/addgene:62432 ; RRID:Addgene_62432)
