>Addgene plasmid #62432 | MXS_H2B | addgene partial sequence | sequence record 104738 | pBR322ori-F 5'-GGGAAACGCCTGGTATCTTT-3'
GTGATGCTCGTCAGGGGGGCGGAGCCTATGGAAAAACGCCAGCAACGCGGCCTTTTTACGGTTCCTGGCC
TTTTGCTGGCCTTTTGCTCACATGTTCTTTCCTGCGTTATCCCCTGATTCTGTGGATAACCGTATTACCG
CCTTTGAGTGAGCTGATACCGCTCGCCGCAGCCGAACGACCGAGCGCAGCGAGTCAGTGAGCCATGATAT
CAAACGCGTAACTCGAGTCGCCACCATGCCAGAGCCAGCGAAGTCTGCTCCCGCCCCGAAAAAGGGCTCC
AAGAAGGCGGTGACTAAGGCGCAGAAGAAAGGCGGCAAGAAGCGCAAGCGCAGCCGCAAGGAGAGCTATT
CCATCTATGTGTACAAGGTTCTGAAGCAGGTCCACCCTGACACCGGCATTTCGTCCAAGGCCATGGGCAT
CATGAATTCGTTTGTGAACGACATTTTCGAGCGCATCGCAGGTGAGGCTTCCCGCCTGGCGCATTACAAC
AAGCGCTCGACCATCACCTCCAGGGAGATCCAGACGGCCGTGCGCCTGCTGCTGCCTGGGGAGTTGGCCA
AGCACGCCGTGTCCGAGGGTACTAAGGCCATCACCAAGTACACCAGCGCTAAGGTCGACCAATTCGGGGA
AATGTGCGCGGAACCCCTATTTGTTTATTTTTCTAAATACATTCAAATATGTATCCGCTCATGAGACAAT
AACCCTGAT
