>Addgene plasmid #62432 | MXS_H2B | addgene partial sequence | sequence record 104740 | AmpSeq-F 5'-ctcatgagcggatacatatttgaa-3'
GAATTGGTCGACCTTAGCGCTGGTGTACTTGGTGATGGCCTTAGTACCCTCGGACACGGCGTGCTTGGCC
AACTCCCCAGGCAGCAGCAGGCGCACGGCCGTCTGGATCTCCCTGGAGGTGATGGTCGAGCGCTTGTTGT
AATGCGCCAGGCGGGAAGCCTCACCTGCGATGCGCTCGAAAATGTCGTTCACAAACGAATTCATGATGCC
CATGGCCTTGGACGAAATGCCGGTGTCAGGGTGGACCTGCTTCAGAACCTTGTACACATAGATGGAATAG
CTCTCCTTGCGGCTGCGCTTGCGCTTCTTGCCGCCTTTCTTCTGCGCCTTAGTCACCGCCTTCTTGGAGC
CCTTTTTCGGGGCGGGAGCAGACTTCGCTGGCTCTGGCATGGTGGCGACTCGAGTTACGCGTTTGATATC
ATGGCTCACTGACTCGCTGCGCTCGGTCGTTCGGCTGCGGCGAGCGGTATCAGCTCACTCAAAGGCGGTA
ATACGGTTATCCACAGAATCAGGGGATAACGCAGGAAAGAACATGTGAGCAAAAGGCCAGCAAAAGGCCA
GGAACCGTAAAAAGGCCGCGTTGCTGGCGTTTTTCCATAGGCTCCGCCCCCCTGACGAGCATCACAAAAA
TCGACGCTCAAGTCAGAGGTGGCGAAACCCGACAGGACTATAAAGATACCAGGCG
